Addgene plasmid #224268: pProEx M-Ras(G22C) CL
Purpose: Protein purification of M-Ras (G22C)
Depositing lab: Kevan Shokat. Depositing organization: University of California, San Francisco (UCSF). Publication: Targeting Ras-, Rho-, and Rab-family GTPases via a conserved cryptic pocket. Morstein J, Bowcut V, Fernando M, Yang Y, Zhu L, Jenkins ML, Evans JT, Guiley KZ, Peacock DM, Krahnke S, Lin Z, Taran KA, Huang BJ, Stephen AG, Burke JE, Lightstone FC, Shokat KM. Cell. 2024 Sep 6:S0092-8674(24)00908-5. doi: 10.1016/j.cell.2024.08.017. PubMed 39255801.
Backbone
  Vector backbone: pProEx
  Vector type: Bacterial Expression
Growth in bacteria
  Bacterial resistance: Ampicillin, 100 μg/mL
  Growth temperature: 37°C
  Growth strain: DH5alpha
  Copy number: Unknown
Gene/Insert
  Gene/Insert name: M-Ras
  Species: H. sapiens (human)
  Mutation: G22C
  Entrez Gene: MRAS (a.k.a. M-RAs, NS11, R-RAS3, RRAS3)
  Cloning method: Gene Synthesis
Terms and licenses: Academic/Nonprofit Terms; Industry Terms: Not Available to Industry
How to cite: pProEx M-Ras(G22C) CL was a gift from Kevan Shokat (Addgene plasmid # 224268 ; http://n2t.net/addgene:224268 ; RRID:Addgene_224268)
