[The description below was written by a language model from this plasmid's Addgene catalogue record and pLannotate feature annotations shown in this document.]
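Description:
pProEx M-Ras(G22C) CL is a bacterial expression plasmid of about 5.4 kb, built on the pProEx backbone for producing and purifying a mutant form of the human small GTPase M-Ras (MRAS, also called R-RAS3) in E. coli. It is propagated through a ColE1/pMB1-type origin and selected with ampicillin via a β-lactamase gene under its own promoter. An f1 phage origin is also present, along with short remnants of pBR322 bom and rop sequences that appear to be backbone leftovers. The catalogue entry lists the copy number as unknown.

The expression cassette places the M-Ras coding sequence behind an N-terminal polyhistidine tag and a TEV protease recognition site, so the protein can be captured by metal-affinity chromatography and the tag then cleaved off. The automated annotation does not identify a full-length promoter upstream. It finds only short fragments matching the tet and EM7 promoters plus a lac operator, so the exact promoter is not stated in the record. However, the operator, together with a plasmid-borne lacI gene driven by the stronger lacIq promoter, indicates repressor-controlled, IPTG-inducible expression. Transcription is terminated by the rrnB region, comprising the 5S rRNA sequence and the T1 and T2 terminators.

The insert was made by gene synthesis and carries the G22C substitution. It is annotated as a fragment of MRAS, suggesting that less than the full-length protein is encoded. The meaning of the "CL" suffix is not explained in the record. The stated purpose is protein purification of M-Ras(G22C), and the associated work concerns targeting Ras-, Rho- and Rab-family GTPases through a conserved cryptic pocket.
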