Features (pLannotate 1.2.2; 22 found; start..end, strand, type, name):
      3..20      +  promoter       tet promoter (fragment): E. coli promoter for tetracycline efflux protein gene
     16..117     -  CDS            yciV (fragment): RNAAM_ECOLI - Also known as trpH From Escherichia coli (strain K12).
    192..208     +  promoter       EM7 promoter (fragment): synthetic bacterial promoter&nbsp
    230..246     +  protein_bind   lac operator: The lac repressor binds to the lac operator to inhibit transcription in E. coli. This inhibition can be relieved by adding lactose or isopropyl-β-D-thiogalactopyranoside (IPTG). lac repressor encoded by lacI
    277..296     +  CDS            8xHis (fragment): 8xHis affinity tag
    318..338     +  CDS            TEV site: tobacco etch virus (TEV) protease recognition and cleavage site
    351..932     +  CDS            MRAS (fragment): RASM_HUMAN - Also known as RRAS3. Experimental evidence at protein level: Swiss-Prot protein existence level 1. Serves as an important signal transducer for a novel upstream stimuli in controlling cell proliferation. Activates the MAP kinase pathway. From Homo sapiens (Human).
   1108..1223    +  ncRNA          5S rRNA: Accession: RF00001 - 5S ribosomal RNA
   1227..1313    +  terminator     rrnB T1 terminator: Escherichia coli rrnB; transcription terminator T1 from the E. coli rrnB gene
   1405..1432    +  terminator     rrnB T2 terminator: transcription terminator T2 from the E. coli rrnB gene
   1451..1542    +  promoter       AmpR promoter: bla
   1543..2403    +  CDS            AmpR: β-lactamase; bla; confers resistance to ampicillin, carbenicillin, and related antibiotics
   2574..3162    +  rep_origin     ori: high-copy-number ColE1/pMB1/pBR322/pUC origin of replication
   3348..3399    -  misc_feature   bom (fragment): basis of mobility region from pBR322
   3410..3838    -  rep_origin     f1 ori (sequence partly withheld): f1 bacteriophage origin of replication; arrow indicates direction of (+) strand synthesis
   3843..3859    -  CDS            lacZα (fragment): LacZα fragment of β-galactosidase; lacZ fragment
   3860..3911    -  misc_feature   bom (fragment): basis of mobility region from pBR322
   3912..3928    +  misc_feature   bom (fragment): basis of mobility region from pBR322
   3944..3982    -  misc_feature   bom (fragment): basis of mobility region from pBR322
   4084..4124    -  CDS            rop (fragment): Rop protein, which maintains plasmids at low copy number; rop
   4168..4245    +  promoter       lacIq promoter: lacI (mutant); In the lacIq allele, a single base change in the promoter boosts expression of the lacI gene about 10-fold.
   4246..5328    +  CDS            lacI: lac repressor; lacI; The lac repressor binds to the lac operator to inhibit transcription in E. coli. This inhibition can be relieved by adding lactose or isopropyl-β-D-thiogalactopyranoside (IPTG).
>Addgene plasmid #224268 | pProEx M-Ras(G22C) CL | addgene full sequence | sequence record 445635 | Addgene NGS Result
GTTTGACAGCTTATCATCGACTGCACGGTGCACCAATGCTTCTGGCGTCAGGCAGCCATCGGAAGCTGTG
GTATGGCTGTGCAGGTCGTAAATCACTGCATAATTCGTGTCGCTCAAGGCGCACTCCCGTTCTGGATAAT
GTTTTTTGCGCCGACATCATAACGGTTCTGGCAAATATTCTGAAATGAGCTGTTGACAATTAATCATCCG
GTCCGTATAATCTGTGGAATTGTGAGCGGATAACAATTTCACACAGGAAACAGACCATGTCGTACTACCA
TCACCATCACCATCACGATTACGATATCCCAACGACCGAAAACCTGTATTTTCAGGGCGCCATGGGATCC
ATGGCAACAAGTGCTGTACCCTCAGATAATCTTCCGACCTATAAACTCGTCGTGGTGGGCGATTGCGGCG
TCGGCAAGTCCGCGCTGACTATCCAGTTTTTCCAAAAGATCTTCGTGCCGGATTACGACCCGACGATCGA
GGATAGCTACCTGAAACACACCGAAATCGACAACCAGTGGGCAATTTTGGACGTTTTGGATACCGCAGGT
CAGGAGGAGTTCTCTGCTATGCGTGAACAATATATGCGCACCGGTGACGGCTTTCTGATCGTGTACAGCG
TTACCGATAAGGCCAGCTTTGAACATGTTGACAGATTCCACCAGCTGATTCTGCGCGTGAAAGACCGCGA
GAGCTTCCCGATGATTTTGGTGGCTAACAAAGTAGACCTGATGCATCTGCGTAAAATCACCCGTGAGCAG
GGTAAAGAAATGGCGACGAAGCACAACATTCCGTATATCGAGACGTCCGCGAAAGATCCGCCACTGAATG
TTGACAAAGCGTTTCACGATTTAGTTCGTGTTATTCGTCAGCAAATTCCGGAAAAATCGCAAAAAAAGAA
GAAGAAGACCAAGTGGCGTGGTTAAGAATTCAAAGGCCTACGTCGACGAGCTCACTAGTCGCGGCCGCTT
TCGAATCTAGAGCCTGCAGTCTCGAGGCATGCGGTACCAAGCTTGGCTGTTTTGGCGGATGAGAGAAGAT
TTTCAGCCTGATACAGATTAAATCAGAACGCAGAAGCGGTCTGATAAAACAGAATTTGCCTGGCGGCAGT
AGCGCGGTGGTCCCACCTGACCCCATGCCGAACTCAGAAGTGAAACGCCGTAGCGCCGATGGTAGTGTGG
GGTCTCCCCATGCGAGAGTAGGGAACTGCCAGGCATCAAATAAAACGAAAGGCTCAGTCGAAAGACTGGG
CCTTTCGTTTTATCTGTTGTTTGTCGGTGAACGCTCTCCTGAGTAGGACAAATCCGCCGGGAGCGGATTT
GAACGTTGCGAAGCAACGGCCCGGAGGGTGGCGGGCAGGACGCCCGCCATAAACTGCCAGGCATCAAATT
AAGCAGAAGGCCATCCTGACGGATGGCCTTTTTGCGTTTCTACAAACTCTTTTGTTTATTTTTCTAAATA
CATTCAAATATGTATCCGCTCATGAGACAATAACCCTGATAAATGCTTCAATAATATTGAAAAAGGAAGA
GTATGAGTATTCAACATTTCCGTGTCGCCCTTATTCCCTTTTTTGCGGCATTTTGCCTTCCTGTTTTTGC
TCACCCAGAAACGCTGGTGAAAGTAAAAGATGCTGAAGATCAGTTGGGTGCACGAGTGGGTTACATCGAA
CTGGATCTCAACAGCGGTAAGATCCTTGAGAGTTTTCGCCCCGAAGAACGTTTTCCAATGATGAGCACTT
TTAAAGTTCTGCTATGTGGCGCGGTATTATCCCGTGTTGACGCCGGGCAAGAGCAACTCGGTCGCCGCAT
ACACTATTCTCAGAATGACTTGGTTGAGTACTCACCAGTCACAGAAAAGCATCTTACGGATGGCATGACA
GTAAGAGAATTATGCAGTGCTGCCATAACCATGAGTGATAACACTGCGGCCAACTTACTTCTGACAACGA
TCGGAGGACCGAAGGAGCTAACCGCTTTTTTGCACAACATGGGGGATCATGTAACTCGCCTTGATCGTTG
GGAACCGGAGCTGAATGAAGCCATACCAAACGACGAGCGTGACACCACGATGCCTGTAGCAATGGCAACA
ACGTTGCGCAAACTATTAACTGGCGAACTACTTACTCTAGCTTCCCGGCAACAATTAATAGACTGGATGG
AGGCGGATAAAGTTGCAGGACCACTTCTGCGCTCGGCCCTTCCGGCTGGCTGGTTTATTGCTGATAAATC
TGGAGCCGGTGAGCGTGGGTCTCGCGGTATCATTGCAGCACTGGGGCCAGATGGTAAGCCCTCCCGTATC
GTAGTTATCTACACGACGGGGAGTCAGGCAACTATGGATGAACGAAATAGACAGATCGCTGAGATAGGTG
CCTCACTGATTAAGCATTGGTAACTGTCAGACCAAGTTTACTCATATATACTTTAGATTGATTTAAAACT
TCATTTTTAATTTAAAAGGATCTAGGTGAAGATCCTTTTTGATAATCTCATGACCAAAATCCCTTAACGT
GAGTTTTCGTTCCACTGAGCGTCAGACCCCGTAGAAAAGATCAAAGGATCTTCTTGAGATCCTTTTTTTC
TGCGCGTAATCTGCTGCTTGCAAACAAAAAAACCACCGCTACCAGCGGTGGTTTGTTTGCCGGATCAAGA
GCTACCAACTCTTTTTCCGAAGGTAACTGGCTTCAGCAGAGCGCAGATACCAAATACTGTCCTTCTAGTG
TAGCCGTAGTTAGGCCACCACTTCAAGAACTCTGTAGCACCGCCTACATACCTCGCTCTGCTAATCCTGT
TACCAGTGGCTGCTGCCAGTGGCGATAAGTCGTGTCTTACCGGGTTGGACTCAAGACGATAGTTACCGGA
TAAGGCGCAGCGGTCGGGCTGAACGGGGGGTTCGTGCACACAGCCCAGCTTGGAGCGAACGACCTACACC
GAACTGAGATACCTACAGCGTGAGCTATGAGAAAGCGCCACGCTTCCCGAAGGGAGAAAGGCGGACAGGT
ATCCGGTAAGCGGCAGGGTCGGAACAGGAGAGCGCACGAGGGAGCTTCCAGGGGGAAACGCCTGGTATCT
TTATAGTCCTGTCGGGTTTCGCCACCTCTGACTTGAGCGTCGATTTTTGTGATGCTCGTCAGGGGGGCGG
AGCCTATGGAAAAACGCCAGCAACGCGGCCTTTTTACGGTTCCTGGCCTTTTGCTGGCCTTTTGCTCACA
TGTTCTTTCCTGCGTTATCCCCTGATTCTGTGGATAACCGTATTACCGCCTTTGAGTGAGCTGATACCGC
TCGCCGCAGCCGAACGACCGAGCGCAGCGAGTCAGTGAGCGAGGAAGCGGAAGAGCGCCTGATGCGGTAT
TTTCTCCTTACGCATCTGTGCGGTATTTCACACCGCATAATTTTGTTAAAATTCGCGTTAAATTTTTGTT
AAATCAGCTCATTTTTTAACCAATAGGCCGAAATCGGCAAAATCCCTTATAAATCAAAAGAATAGACCGA
GATAGGGT
[37 nt withheld, positions 3509-3545]
AAAGAACGTGGACTCCAACGTCAAAGG
[49 nt withheld, positions 3573-3621]
T
[91 nt withheld, positions 3623-3713]
G
[124 nt withheld, positions 3715-3838]
CCCATTCGCCATTCAGGCTGCTATGGTGCACTCTCAGTACAATCTGCTCTGATGCCGCATAGTTAAGCCA
GTACCAGTCACGTAGCGATATCGCTACGTGACTGGTACACTCCGCTATCGCTACGTGACTGGGTCATGGC
TGCGCCCCGACACCCGCCAACACCCGCTGACGCGCCCTGACGGGCTTGTCTGCTCCCGGCATCCGCTTAC
AGACAAGCTGTGACCGTCTCCGGGAGCTGCATGTGTCAGAGGTTTTCACCGTCATCACCGAAACGCGCGA
GGCAGCAGATCAATTCGCGCGCGAAGGCGAAGCGGCATGCATTTACGTTGACACCATCGAATGGTGCAAA
ACCTTTCGCGGTATGGCATGATAGCGCCCGGAAGAGAGTCAATTCAGGGTGGTGAATGTGAAACCAGTAA
CGTTATACGATGTCGCAGAGTATGCCGGTGTCTCTTATCAGACCGTTTCCCGCGTGGTGAACCAGGCCAG
CCACGTTTCTGCGAAAACGCGGGAAAAAGTGGAAGCGGCGATGGCGGAGCTGAATTACATTCCCAACCGC
GTGGCACAACAACTGGCGGGCAAACAGTCGTTGCTGATTGGCGTTGCCACCTCCAGTCTGGCCCTGCACG
CGCCGTCGCAAATTGTCGCGGCGATTAAATCTCGCGCCGATCAACTGGGTGCCAGCGTGGTGGTGTCGAT
GGTAGAACGAAGCGGCGTCGAAGCCTGTAAAGCGGCGGTGCACAATCTTCTCGCGCAACGCGTCAGTGGG
CTGATCATTAACTATCCGCTGGATGACCAGGATGCCATTGCTGTGGAAGCTGCCTGCACTAATGTTCCGG
CGTTATTTCTTGATGTCTCTGACCAGACACCCATCAACAGTATTATTTTCTCCCATGAAGACGGTACGCG
ACTGGGCGTGGAGCATCTGGTCGCATTGGGTCACCAGCAAATCGCGCTGTTAGCGGGCCCATTAAGTTCT
GTCTCGGCGCGTCTGCGTCTGGCTGGCTGGCATAAATATCTCACTCGCAATCAAATTCAGCCGATAGCGG
AACGGGAAGGCGACTGGAGTGCCATGTCCGGTTTTCAACAAACCATGCAAATGCTGAATGAGGGCATCGT
TCCCACTGCGATGCTGGTTGCCAACGATCAGATGGCGCTGGGCGCAATGCGCGCCATTACCGAGTCCGGG
CTGCGCGTTGGTGCGGATATCTCGGTAGTGGGATACGACGATACCGAAGACAGCTCATGTTATATCCCGC
CGTTAACCACCATCAAACAGGATTTTCGCCTGCTGGGGCAAACCAGCGTGGACCGCTTGCTGCAACTCTC
TCAGGGCCAGGCGGTGAAGGGCAATCAGCTGTTGCCCGTCTCACTGGTGAAAAGAAAAACCACCCTGGCA
CCCAATACGCAAACCGCCTCTCCCCGCGCGTTGGCCGATTCATTAATGCAGCTGGCACGACAGGTTTCCC
GACTGGAAAGCGGGCAGTGAGCGCAACGCAATTAATGTAAGTTAGCGCGAATTGATCTG
